Addgene plasmid #148778: pCIneo-V5-SBP-MBP-HsNot4_275-575-T411EL415E_AG
Purpose: Mammalian Expression of HsNot4_275-575-T411EL415E
Depositing lab: Elisa Izaurralde. Depositing organization: Max Planck Institute for Developmental Biology. Publication: A conserved CAF40-binding motif in metazoan NOT4 mediates association with the CCR4-NOT complex. Keskeny C, Raisch T, Sgromo A, Igreja C, Bhandari D, Weichenrieder O, Izaurralde E. Genes Dev. 2019 Feb 1;33(3-4):236-252. doi: 10.1101/gad.320952.118. Epub 2019 Jan 28. PubMed 30692204.
Backbone
  Vector backbone: pCI-neo
  Vector type: Mammalian Expression
Growth in bacteria
  Bacterial resistance: Ampicillin, 100 μg/mL
  Growth temperature: 37°C
  Growth strain: DH5alpha
  Copy number: High Copy
Gene/Insert
  Gene/Insert name: HsNot4_275-575-T411EL415E
  Species: H. sapiens (human)
  Entrez Gene: CNOT4 (a.k.a. CLONE243, NOT4, NOT4H)
  Cloning method: Unknown
Terms and licenses: Academic/Nonprofit Terms; Industry Terms: Not Available to Industry
Depositor comments: sequence given by variant 4 NCBI: NM_001190848.1 or Uniprot.: isoform 1 O95628-1 Plasmids from this collection were made available to the research community and donated after the lab closed. Please note that the sequence provided by the depositing laboratory may be theoretical/predicted or based on Sanger sequencing results. There may be discrepancies between sequencing results obtained by Addgene and the depositor sequence. If an Addgene verified sequence is not available, please contact before placing your order to request that our lab fully sequence the plasmid.
How to cite: pCIneo-V5-SBP-MBP-HsNot4_275-575-T411EL415E_AG was a gift from Elisa Izaurralde (Addgene plasmid # 148778 ; http://n2t.net/addgene:148778 ; RRID:Addgene_148778)
