[The description below was written by a language model from this plasmid's Addgene catalogue record and pLannotate feature annotations shown in this document.]
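Description:
pCIneo-V5-SBP-MBP-HsNot4_275-575-T411EL415E_AG is a 7,660 nt mammalian expression plasmid built on the pCI-neo backbone. It is propagated in E. coli through a high-copy ColE1/pUC-type origin with ampicillin selection (AmpR, β-lactamase). An f1 origin is also present, which can support single-stranded DNA production. For selection in mammalian cells, the backbone carries a neo (aminoglycoside phosphotransferase) cassette driven by the SV40 enhancer/early promoter and terminated by a synthetic poly(A) signal. This allows G418 selection of stable transfectants.

The expression cassette uses the human CMV immediate-early enhancer and promoter followed by a chimeric β-globin/immunoglobulin intron, which generally improves mRNA processing and expression. An SV40 poly(A) signal lies downstream. A T7 promoter sits just upstream of the coding region and a T3 promoter fragment lies after it.

The open reading frame encodes a tandem N-terminal tag: a V5 epitope for detection, a streptavidin-binding peptide (SBP) for affinity pulldown, and cytosolic E. coli maltose-binding protein (MBP), which is commonly used as a solubility-enhancing fusion partner. This tag is fused to a fragment of human CNOT4 (NOT4) spanning residues 275–575, numbered according to isoform 1. As named, the fragment carries two substitutions, T411E and L415E.

The associated study concerns a conserved CAF40-binding motif in NOT4 that mediates association with the CCR4-NOT complex. The construct is therefore plausibly a mutant used in pulldown or co-precipitation assays of that interaction, although the record does not state the effect of the mutations. The depositor notes that the supplied sequence may be theoretical or based on Sanger sequencing rather than fully verified.
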