Features (pLannotate 1.2.2; 22 found; start..end, strand, type, name):
    140..517     +  enhancer       CMV enhancer: human cytomegalovirus immediate early enhancer
    518..729     +  promoter       CMV promoter: human cytomegalovirus (CMV) immediate early promoter
    890..1022    +  intron         chimeric intron: chimera between introns from human β-globin and immunoglobulin heavy chain genes
   1067..1085    +  promoter       T7 promoter: promoter for bacteriophage T7 RNA polymerase
   1107..1148    +  CDS            V5 tag: epitope tag from simian virus 5
   1170..1283    +  CDS            SBP: streptavidin-binding peptide selected from a peptide library; binds streptavidin with nanomolar affinity (Keefe et al., 2001)
   1308..2399    +  CDS            MBP: maltose binding protein from E. coli; malE (mutated); This version of the gene does not encode a signal sequence, so MBP will remain in the cytosol.
   2403..3314    +  CDS            CNOT4 (fragment): CNOT4_HUMAN - Also known as NOT4. Experimental evidence at protein level: Swiss-Prot protein existence level 1. Has E3 ubiquitin ligase activity, promoting ubiquitination and degradation of target proteins (PubMed:11823428, PubMed:22159038, PubMed:26575292). Involved in activation of the JAK/STAT pathway (PubMed:11823428, PubMed:22159038). Catalyzes ubiquitination of methylated RBM15 (PubMed:26575292). Plays a role in quality control of translation of mitochondrial outer membrane-localized mRNA (PubMed:29861391). As part of the PINK1-regulated signaling, upon mitochondria damage, ubiquitinates
   3329..3346    -  promoter       T3 promoter (fragment): promoter for bacteriophage T3 RNA polymerase
   3364..3485    -  polyA_signal   SV40 poly(A) signal: SV40 polyadenylation signal
   3508..3576    -  CDS            large T antigen (fragment): large T antigen from SV40 (simian virus 40)
   3600..3667    +  CDS            lacZα (fragment): LacZα fragment of β-galactosidase; lacZ fragment
   3671..4099    +  rep_origin     f1 ori (sequence partly withheld): f1 bacteriophage origin of replication; arrow indicates direction of (+) strand synthesis
   4127..4178    -  misc_feature   bom (fragment): basis of mobility region from pBR322
   4243..4600    +  promoter       SV40 promoter: SV40 enhancer and early promoter
   4651..5442    +  CDS            neo: KKA2_KLEPN - Also known as kan, nptII. Experimental evidence at protein level: Swiss-Prot protein existence level 1. Resistance to kanamycin, neomycin, paromomycin, ribostamycin, butirosin and gentamicin B. From Klebsiella pneumoniae.
   5509..5557    +  polyA_signal   poly(A) signal: synthetic polyadenylation signal
   5577..5631    -  misc_feature   bom (fragment): basis of mobility region from pBR322
   5733..5768    -  CDS            rop (fragment): Rop protein, which maintains plasmids at low copy number; rop
   5863..5967    +  promoter       AmpR promoter: bla
   5968..6828    +  CDS            AmpR: β-lactamase; bla; confers resistance to ampicillin, carbenicillin, and related antibiotics
   6999..7587    +  rep_origin     ori: high-copy-number ColE1/pMB1/pBR322/pUC origin of replication
>Addgene plasmid #148778 | pCIneo-V5-SBP-MBP-HsNot4_275-575-T411EL415E_AG | depositor full sequence | sequence record 291226 | Full Sequence
TCAATATTGGCCATTAGCCATATTATTCATTGGTTATATAGCATAAATCAATATTGGCTATTGGCCATTG
CATACGTTGTATCTATATCATAATATGTACATTTATATTGGCTCATGTCCAATATGACCGCCATGTTGGC
ATTGATTATTGACTAGTTATTAATAGTAATCAATTACGGGGTCATTAGTTCATAGCCCATATATGGAGTT
CCGCGTTACATAACTTACGGTAAATGGCCCGCCTGGCTGACCGCCCAACGACCCCCGCCCATTGACGTCA
ATAATGACGTATGTTCCCATAGTAACGCCAATAGGGACTTTCCATTGACGTCAATGGGTGGAGTATTTAC
GGTAAACTGCCCACTTGGCAGTACATCAAGTGTATCATATGCCAAGTCCGCCCCCTATTGACGTCAATGA
CGGTAAATGGCCCGCCTGGCATTATGCCCAGTACATGACCTTACGGGACTTTCCTACTTGGCAGTACATC
TACGTATTAGTCATCGCTATTACCATGGTGATGCGGTTTTGGCAGTACACCAATGGGCGTGGATAGCGGT
TTGACTCACGGGGATTTCCAAGTCTCCACCCCATTGACGTCAATGGGAGTTTGTTTTGGCACCAAAATCA
ACGGGACTTTCCAAAATGTCGTAACAACTGCGATCGCCCGCCCCGTTGACGCAAATGGGCGGTAGGCGTG
TACGGTGGGAGGTCTATATAAGCAGAGCTCGTTTAGTGAACCGTCAGATCACTAGAAGCTTTATTGCGGT
AGTTTATCACAGTTAAATTGCTAACGCAGTCAGTGCTTCTGACACAACAGTCTCGAACTTAAGCTGCAGT
GACTCTCTTAAGGTAGCCTTGCAGAAGTTGGTCGTGAGGCACTGGGCAGGTAAGTATCAAGGTTACAAGA
CAGGTTTAAGGAGACCAATAGAAACTGGGCTTGTCGAGACAGAGAAGACTCTTGCGTTTCTGATAGGCAC
CTATTGGTCTTACTGACATCCACTTTGCCTTTCTCTCCACAGGTGTCCACTCCCAGTTCAATTACAGCTC
TTAAGGCTAGAGTACTTAATACGACTCACTATAGGCTAGCAATTGCGGCCACCATGGGTAAGCCTATCCC
TAACCCTCTCCTCGGTCTCGATTCTACGCCCGGAAGCGGTAGCGGTACCATGGACGAGAAGACCACCGGC
TGGGGGGGCGGCCACGTGGTGGAGGGCCTGGCCGGCGAGCTGGAGCAGCTGCGGGCCAGGCTGGAGCACC
ACCCTCAGGGCCAGCGGGAGCCCTCCGGCGGCTGCAAGCCCCTCGACATGAAAATCGAAGAAGGTAAACT
GGTAATCTGGATTAACGGCGATAAAGGCTATAACGGTCTCGCTGAAGTCGGTAAGAAATTCGAGAAAGAT
ACCGGAATTAAAGTCACCGTTGAGCATCCGGATAAACTGGAAGAGAAATTCCCGCAGGTTGCGGCAACTG
GCGATGGCCCTGACATTATCTTCTGGGCACACGACCGCTTTGGTGGCTACGCTCAATCTGGCCTGTTGGC
TGAAATCACCCCGGACAAAGCGTTCCAGGACAAGCTGTATCCGTTTACCTGGGATGCCGTACGTTACAAC
GGCAAGCTGATTGCTTACCCGATCGCTGTTGAAGCGTTATCGCTGATTTATAACAAAGATCTGCTGCCGA
ACCCGCCAAAAACCTGGGAAGAGATCCCGGCGCTGGATAAAGAACTGAAAGCGAAAGGTAAGAGCGCGCT
GATGTTCAACCTGCAAGAACCGTACTTCACCTGGCCGCTGATTGCTGCTGACGGGGGTTATGCGTTCAAG
TATGAAAACGGCAAGTACGACATTAAAGACGTGGGCGTGGATAACGCTGGCGCGAAAGCGGGTCTGACCT
TCCTGGTTGACCTGATTAAAAGCAAACACATGAATGCAGACACCGATTACTCCATCGCAGAAGCTGCCTT
TAATAAAGGCGAAACAGCGATGACCATCAACGGCCCGTGGGCATGGTCCAACATCGACACCAGCAAAGTG
AATTATGGTGTAACGGTACTGCCGACCTTCAAGGGTCAACCATCCAAACCGTTCGTTGGCGTGCTGAGCG
CAGGTATTAACGCCGCCAGTCCGAACAAAGAGCTGGCGAAAGAGTTCCTCGAAAACTATCTGCTGACTGA
TGAAGGTCTGGAAGCGGTTAATAAAGACAAACCGCTGGGTGCCGTAGCGCTGAAGTCTTACGAGGAAGAG
TTGGCGAAAGATCCACGTATTGCCGCCACCATGGAAAACGCCCAGAAAGGTGAAATCATGCCGAACATCC
CGCAGATGTCCGCTTTCTGGTATGCCGTGCGTACTGCGGTGATCAACGCCGCCAGCGGTCGTCAGACTGT
CGATGAAGCCCTGAAAGACCCTCCACTCGAGCCCATTGACAAACCTTCAGATTCTCTCAGTATAGGGAAC
GGTGATAATTCCCAGCAGATATCTAACAGTGATACGCCTTCACCACCACCTGGTTTGTCAAAATCCAATC
CAGTCATCCCCATCAGTTCATCCAATCACAGTGCACGGTCCCCTTTTGAAGGGGCAGTAACAGAGTCACA
GTCGTTATTCTCAGACAATTTTCGCCATCCCAACCCTATCCCAAGTGGGCTTCCTCCTTTCCCCAGCTCC
CCACAGACATCCAGTGACTGGCCTACAGCACCAGAACCACAGAGCCTCTTCACATCAGAAACAATCCCAG
TATCATCCTCTACAGACTGGCAAGCAGCTTTTGGCTTTGGTTCTTCTAAACAACCAGAGGATGACTTGGG
TTTTGATCCCTTCGATGTCGAGCGAAAAGCCGAGGCAGACCTGATTGAGAAGGAACTGTCCGTTCAAGAC
CAACCTTCCCTTTCGCCCACATCTCTTCAGAACTCCTCTTCACACACTACAACCGCCAAAGGTCCAGGCT
CTGGATTCCTGCATCCTGCTGCAGCTACAAATGCCAATTCTCTCAATAGTACCTTTTCAGTCTTGCCCCA
GAGGTTCCCTCAATTTCAGCAGCACCGAGCGGTTTATAATTCATTCAGTTTTCCAGGCCAGGCAGCCCGC
TATCCTTGGATGGCCTTTCCACGCAATAGCATCATGCACTTGAACCACACAGCAAACCCCACCTCAAATA
GTAATTTCTTGGACTTGAATCTCCCGCCACAGCACAACACAGGTCTGGGAGGGATCCCTGTAGCAGGGGA
AGAAGAGGTGAAGGTTTCGACCATGCCACTGTCAACCTCTTCCCATTCATTACAACAAGGACAGCAGCCT
ACAAGTCTCCACACTACTGTGGCCTAAGCGGCCGCTTCCCTTTAGTGAGGGTTAATGCTTCGAGCAGACA
TGATAAGATACATTGATGAGTTTGGACAAACCACAACTAGAATGCAGTGAAAAAAATGCTTTATTTGTGA
AATTTGTGATGCTATTGCTTTATTTGTAACCATTATAAGCTGCAATAAACAAGTTAACAACAACAATTGC
ATTCATTTTATGTTTCAGGTTCAGGGGGAGATGTGGGAGGTTTTTTAAAGCAAGTAAAACCTCTACAAAT
GTGGTAAAATCCGATAAGGATCGATCCGGGCTGGCGTAATAGCGAAGAGGCCCGCACCGATCGCCCTTCC
CAACAGTTGCGCAGCCTGAATGGCGAATGG
[124 nt withheld, positions 3671-3794]
C
[91 nt withheld, positions 3796-3886]
A
[49 nt withheld, positions 3888-3936]
CCTTTGACGTTGGAGTCCACGTTCTTT
[37 nt withheld, positions 3964-4000]
ACCCTATCTCGGTCTATTCTTTTGATTTATAAGGGATTTTGCCGATTTCGGCCTATTGGTTAAAAAATGA
GCTGATTTAACAAAAATTTAACGCGAATTTTAACAAAATATTAACGCTTACAATTTCCTGATGCGGTATT
TTCTCCTTACGCATCTGTGCGGTATTTCACACCGCATACGCGGATCTGCGCAGCACCATGGCCTGAAATA
ACCTCTGAAAGAGGAACTTGGTTAGGTACCTTCTGAGGCGGAAAGAACCAGCTGTGGAATGTGTGTCAGT
TAGGGTGTGGAAAGTCCCCAGGCTCCCCAGCAGGCAGAAGTATGCAAAGCATGCATCTCAATTAGTCAGC
AACCAGGTGTGGAAAGTCCCCAGGCTCCCCAGCAGGCAGAAGTATGCAAAGCATGCATCTCAATTAGTCA
GCAACCATAGTCCCGCCCCTAACTCCGCCCATCCCGCCCCTAACTCCGCCCAGTTCCGCCCATTCTCCGC
CCCATGGCTGACTAATTTTTTTTATTTATGCAGAGGCCGAGGCCGCCTCGGCCTCTGAGCTATTCCAGAA
GTAGTGAGGAGGCTTTTTTGGAGGCCTAGGCTTTTGCAAAAAGCTTGATTCTTCTGACACAACAGTCTCG
AACTTAAGGCTAGAGCCACCATGATTGAACAAGATGGATTGCACGCAGGTTCTCCGGCCGCTTGGGTGGA
GAGGCTATTCGGCTATGACTGGGCACAACAGACAATCGGCTGCTCTGATGCCGCCGTGTTCCGGCTGTCA
GCGCAGGGGCGCCCGGTTCTTTTTGTCAAGACCGACCTGTCCGGTGCCCTGAATGAACTGCAGGACGAGG
CAGCGCGGCTATCGTGGCTGGCCACGACGGGCGTTCCTTGCGCAGCTGTGCTCGACGTTGTCACTGAAGC
GGGAAGGGACTGGCTGCTATTGGGCGAAGTGCCGGGGCAGGATCTCCTGTCATCTCACCTTGCTCCTGCC
GAGAAAGTATCCATCATGGCTGATGCAATGCGGCGGCTGCATACGCTTGATCCGGCTACCTGCCCATTCG
ACCACCAAGCGAAACATCGCATCGAGCGAGCACGTACTCGGATGGAAGCCGGTCTTGTCGATCAGGATGA
TCTGGACGAAGAGCATCAGGGGCTCGCGCCAGCCGAACTGTTCGCCAGGCTCAAGGCGCGCATGCCCGAC
GGCGAGGATCTCGTCGTGACCCATGGCGATGCCTGCTTGCCGAATATCATGGTGGAAAATGGCCGCTTTT
CTGGATTCATCGACTGTGGCCGGCTGGGTGTGGCGGACCGCTATCAGGACATAGCGTTGGCTACCCGTGA
TATTGCTGAAGAGCTTGGCGGCGAATGGGCTGACCGCTTCCTCGTGCTTTACGGTATCGCCGCTCCCGAT
TCGCAGCGCATCGCCTTCTATCGCCTTCTTGACGAGTTCTTCTGAGCGGGACTCTGGGGTTCGAAATGAC
CGACCAAGCGACGCCCAACCTGCCATCACGATGGCCGCAATAAAATATCTTTATTTTCATTACATCTGTG
TGTTGGTTTTTTGTGTGAATCGATAGCGATAAGGATCCGCGTATGGTGCACTCTCAGTACAATCTGCTCT
GATGCCGCATAGTTAAGCCAGCCCCGACACCCGCCAACACCCGCTGACGCGCCCTGACGGGCTTGTCTGC
TCCCGGCATCCGCTTACAGACAAGCTGTGACCGTCTCCGGGAGCTGCATGTGTCAGAGGTTTTCACCGTC
ATCACCGAAACGCGCGAGACGAAAGGGCCTCGTGATACGCCTATTTTTATAGGTTAATGTCATGATAATA
ATGGTTTCTTAGACGTCAGGTGGCACTTTTCGGGGAAATGTGCGCGGAACCCCTATTTGTTTATTTTTCT
AAATACATTCAAATATGTATCCGCTCATGAGACAATAACCCTGATAAATGCTTCAATAATATTGAAAAAG
GAAGAGTATGAGTATTCAACATTTCCGTGTCGCCCTTATTCCCTTTTTTGCGGCATTTTGCCTTCCTGTT
TTTGCTCACCCAGAAACGCTGGTGAAAGTAAAAGATGCTGAAGATCAGTTGGGTGCACGAGTGGGTTACA
TCGAACTGGATCTCAACAGCGGTAAGATCCTTGAGAGTTTTCGCCCCGAAGAACGTTTTCCAATGATGAG
CACTTTTAAAGTTCTGCTATGTGGCGCGGTATTATCCCGTATTGACGCCGGGCAAGAGCAACTCGGTCGC
CGCATACACTATTCTCAGAATGACTTGGTTGAGTACTCACCAGTCACAGAAAAGCATCTTACGGATGGCA
TGACAGTAAGAGAATTATGCAGTGCTGCCATAACCATGAGTGATAACACTGCGGCCAACTTACTTCTGAC
AACGATCGGAGGACCGAAGGAGCTAACCGCTTTTTTGCACAACATGGGGGATCATGTAACTCGCCTTGAT
CGTTGGGAACCGGAGCTGAATGAAGCCATACCAAACGACGAGCGTGACACCACGATGCCTGTAGCAATGG
CAACAACGTTGCGCAAACTATTAACTGGCGAACTACTTACTCTAGCTTCCCGGCAACAATTAATAGACTG
GATGGAGGCGGATAAAGTTGCAGGACCACTTCTGCGCTCGGCCCTTCCGGCTGGCTGGTTTATTGCTGAT
AAATCTGGAGCCGGTGAGCGTGGGTCTCGCGGTATCATTGCAGCACTGGGGCCAGATGGTAAGCCCTCCC
GTATCGTAGTTATCTACACGACGGGGAGTCAGGCAACTATGGATGAACGAAATAGACAGATCGCTGAGAT
AGGTGCCTCACTGATTAAGCATTGGTAACTGTCAGACCAAGTTTACTCATATATACTTTAGATTGATTTA
AAACTTCATTTTTAATTTAAAAGGATCTAGGTGAAGATCCTTTTTGATAATCTCATGACCAAAATCCCTT
AACGTGAGTTTTCGTTCCACTGAGCGTCAGACCCCGTAGAAAAGATCAAAGGATCTTCTTGAGATCCTTT
TTTTCTGCGCGTAATCTGCTGCTTGCAAACAAAAAAACCACCGCTACCAGCGGTGGTTTGTTTGCCGGAT
CAAGAGCTACCAACTCTTTTTCCGAAGGTAACTGGCTTCAGCAGAGCGCAGATACCAAATACTGTTCTTC
TAGTGTAGCCGTAGTTAGGCCACCACTTCAAGAACTCTGTAGCACCGCCTACATACCTCGCTCTGCTAAT
CCTGTTACCAGTGGCTGCTGCCAGTGGCGATAAGTCGTGTCTTACCGGGTTGGACTCAAGACGATAGTTA
CCGGATAAGGCGCAGCGGTCGGGCTGAACGGGGGGTTCGTGCACACAGCCCAGCTTGGAGCGAACGACCT
ACACCGAACTGAGATACCTACAGCGTGAGCTATGAGAAAGCGCCACGCTTCCCGAAGGGAGAAAGGCGGA
CAGGTATCCGGTAAGCGGCAGGGTCGGAACAGGAGAGCGCACGAGGGAGCTTCCAGGGGGAAACGCCTGG
TATCTTTATAGTCCTGTCGGGTTTCGCCACCTCTGACTTGAGCGTCGATTTTTGTGATGCTCGTCAGGGG
GGCGGAGCCTATGGAAAAACGCCAGCAACGCGGCCTTTTTACGGTTCCTGGCCTTTTGCTGGCCTTTTGC
TCACATGGCTCGACAGATCT
